Addgene plasmid #239323: LentiCRISPR-B_2xsgRNAs_SKIV2L2 (pAVA3251)
Purpose: Lentiviral vector expressing Cas9-P2A-Blasticidin and two sgRNAs targeting SKIV2L2
Depositing lab: Andrei Alexandrov. Depositing organization: Clemson University. Publication: Identification of human pathways acting on nuclear non-coding RNAs using the Mirror forward genetic approach. Che R, Panah M, Mirani B, Knowles K, Ostapovich A, Majumdar D, Chen X, DeSimone J, White W, Noonan M, Luo H, Alexandrov A. Nat Commun. 2025 May 22;16(1):4741. doi: 10.1038/s41467-025-59998-3. PubMed 40399278.
Backbone
  Vector backbone: LentiCRISPR-B
  Vector type: Lentiviral, CRISPR
  Selectable markers: Blasticidin
Growth in bacteria
  Bacterial resistance: Ampicillin, 100 μg/mL
  Growth temperature: 37°C
  Growth strain: NEB Stable
  Copy number: High Copy
Gene/Insert
  Gene/Insert name: U6-driven sgRNA1 and 7SK-driven sgRNA2 targeting SKIV2L2
  gRNA/shRNA sequence: sgRNA1: TGTTGAAGGGTGTACACATG/sgRNA2: TTGTCTTGTTATGACCACAG
  Species: H. sapiens (human)
  Entrez Gene: MTREX (a.k.a. Dob1, KIAA0052, Mtr4, SKIV2L2, fSAP118)
  Cloning method: Gibson Cloning
  Sequencing primers: 5′ CGTGACGTAGAAAGTAATAATTTCTTGGGTAG
Terms and licenses: Academic/Nonprofit Terms; Industry Terms: Not Available to Industry
Depositor comments: Please visit https://doi.org/10.1101/2024.09.26.615073 for bioRxiv preprint.
How to cite: LentiCRISPR-B_2xsgRNAs_SKIV2L2 (pAVA3251) was a gift from Andrei Alexandrov (Addgene plasmid # 239323 ; http://n2t.net/addgene:239323 ; RRID:Addgene_239323)
