[The description below was written by a language model from this plasmid's Addgene catalogue record and pLannotate feature annotations shown in this document.]
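Description:
LentiCRISPR-B_2xsgRNAs_SKIV2L2 (pAVA3251) is an all-in-one lentiviral CRISPR plasmid built on the LentiCRISPR-B backbone for knocking out human SKIV2L2, now officially MTREX (also known as Mtr4). It is propagated in E. coli as a high-copy plasmid through a ColE1/pUC-type origin with ampicillin selection (AmpR); an f1 origin, an SV40 origin and lac/T7/T3 remnants from the cloning backbone are also annotated. The viral portion follows a third-generation, self-inactivating layout. An RSV promoter fused to a truncated HIV-1 5' LTR drives genomic RNA production in packaging cells. It is followed by the Ψ packaging signal with a gag fragment, the RRE for Rev-dependent export, a cPPT/CTS, a WPRE to enhance transcript expression, and a ΔU3 3' LTR followed by an SV40 polyadenylation signal.

The payload has two parts. Upstream, two guide RNA cassettes sit in tandem, each ending in a Streptococcus pyogenes gRNA scaffold. According to the catalogue entry, the first is driven by the human U6 promoter and the second by a 7SK promoter. The feature table annotates the U6 promoter and both scaffolds but not the 7SK element, which presumably lies in the unannotated interval between the scaffolds. Using two different Pol III promoters limits repeated sequence in the vector. Downstream, an EF-1α core promoter drives S. pyogenes Cas9 (annotated as contiguous N- and C-terminal portions) linked, per the record, by a P2A peptide to blasticidin S deaminase. Transduced mammalian cells can therefore be selected with blasticidin while expressing the nuclease. Delivering two guides against the same gene is meant to increase the likelihood of disruption. The associated publication concerns a forward genetic approach to finding human pathways that act on nuclear non-coding RNAs.
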