Features (pLannotate 1.2.2; 30 found; start..end, strand, type, name):
      5..231     +  promoter       RSV promoter: Rous sarcoma virus enhancer/promoter
    232..412     +  LTR            5' LTR (truncated): truncated 5' long terminal repeat (LTR) from HIV-1
    459..584     +  misc_feature   HIV-1 Ψ: packaging signal of human immunodeficiency virus type 1
    568..931     +  CDS            HIV-1 gag (fragment): gag protein from human immunodeficiency virus 1; gag
   1077..1310    +  misc_feature   RRE: The Rev response element (RRE) of HIV-1 allows for Rev-dependent mRNA export from the nucleus to the cytoplasm.
   1687..1713    +  CDS            Rev (fragment): human immunodeficiency virus 1 (HIV-1) Rev protein; rev; enhances nuclear export of unspliced and incompletely spliced viral mRNAs
   1717..1957    +  promoter       U6 promoter: RNA polymerase III promoter for human U6 snRNA
   1987..2062    +  misc_RNA       gRNA scaffold: guide RNA scaffold for the Streptococcus pyogenes CRISPR/Cas9 system
   2339..2414    +  misc_RNA       gRNA scaffold: guide RNA scaffold for the Streptococcus pyogenes CRISPR/Cas9 system
   2462..2579    +  misc_feature   cPPT/CTS: central polypurine tract and central termination sequence of HIV-1
   2648..2859    +  promoter       EF-1α core promoter: core promoter for human elongation factor EF-1α
   2963..4564    +  CDS            Cas9(N): N-terminal portion of Streptococcus pyogenes Cas9 (Zetsche et al., 2015)
   4565..7063    +  CDS            Cas9(C): C-terminal portion of Streptococcus pyogenes Cas9 (Zetsche et al., 2015)
   7184..7582    +  CDS            BSD: blasticidin S deaminase; Aspergillus terreus BSD; confers resistance to blasticidin
   7598..8186    +  misc_feature   WPRE: woodchuck hepatitis virus posttranscriptional regulatory element
   8237..8256    +  misc_feature   cPPT/CTS (fragment): central polypurine tract and central termination sequence of HIV-1
   8258..8491    +  LTR            3' LTR (ΔU3): self-inactivating 3' long terminal repeat (LTR) from HIV-1
   8569..8690    +  polyA_signal   SV40 poly(A) signal: SV40 polyadenylation signal
   8730..8865    +  rep_origin     SV40 ori: SV40 origin of replication
   8886..8904    -  promoter       T7 promoter: promoter for bacteriophage T7 RNA polymerase
   8912..9067    +  CDS            lacZα (fragment): LacZα fragment of β-galactosidase; lacZ fragment
   9072..9500    +  rep_origin     f1 ori (sequence partly withheld): f1 bacteriophage origin of replication; arrow indicates direction of (+) strand synthesis
   9553..9657    +  promoter       AmpR promoter: bla
   9658..10518   +  CDS            AmpR: β-lactamase; bla; confers resistance to ampicillin, carbenicillin, and related antibiotics
  10689..11277   +  rep_origin     ori: high-copy-number ColE1/pMB1/pBR322/pUC origin of replication
  11460..11552   +  CDS            lacI (fragment): lac repressor; lacI; The lac repressor binds to the lac operator to inhibit transcription in E. coli. This inhibition can be relieved by adding lactose or isopropyl-β-D-thiogalactopyranoside (IPTG).
  11565..11586   +  protein_bind   CAP binding site: CAP binding activates transcription in the presence of cAMP. E. coli catabolite activator protein
  11601..11631   +  promoter       lac promoter: promoter for the E. coli lac operon
  11635..11657   +  protein_bind   lac operator (fragment): The lac repressor binds to the lac operator to inhibit transcription in E. coli. This inhibition can be relieved by adding lactose or isopropyl-β-D-thiogalactopyranoside (IPTG). lac repressor encoded by lacI
  11700..11718   +  promoter       T3 promoter: promoter for bacteriophage T3 RNA polymerase
>Addgene plasmid #239323 | LentiCRISPR-B_2xsgRNAs_SKIV2L2 (pAVA3251) | addgene full sequence | sequence record 479135 | Addgene NGS Result
TTAATGTAGTCTTATGCAATACTCTTGTAGTCTTGCAACATGGTAACGATGAGTTAGCAACATGCCTTAC
AAGGAGAGAAAAAGCACCGTGCATGCCGATTGGTGGAAGTAAGGTGGTACGATCGTGCCTTATTAGGAAG
GCAACAGACGGGTCTGACATGGATTGGACGAACCACTGAATTGCCGCATTGCAGAGATATTGTATTTAAG
TGCCTAGCTCGATACATAAACGGGTCTCTCTGGTTAGACCAGATCTGAGCCTGGGAGCTCTCTGGCTAAC
TAGGGAACCCACTGCTTAAGCCTCAATAAAGCTTGCCTTGAGTGCTTCAAGTAGTGTGTGCCCGTCTGTT
GTGTGACTCTGGTAACTAGAGATCCCTCAGACCCTTTTAGTCAGTGTGGAAAATCTCTAGCAGTGGCGCC
CGAACAGGGACTTGAAAGCGAAAGGGAAACCAGAGGAGCTCTCTCGACGCAGGACTCGGCTTGCTGAAGC
GCGCACGGCAAGAGGCGAGGGGCGGCGACTGGTGAGTACGCCAAAAATTTTGACTAGCGGAGGCTAGAAG
GAGAGAGATGGGTGCGAGAGCGTCAGTATTAAGCGGGGGAGAATTAGATCGCGATGGGAAAAAATTCGGT
TAAGGCCAGGGGGAAAGAAAAAATATAAATTAAAACATATAGTATGGGCAAGCAGGGAGCTAGAACGATT
CGCAGTTAATCCTGGCCTGTTAGAAACATCAGAAGGCTGTAGACAAATACTGGGACAGCTACAACCATCC
CTTCAGACAGGATCAGAAGAACTTAGATCATTATATAATACAGTAGCAACCCTCTATTGTGTGCATCAAA
GGATAGAGATAAAAGACACCAAGGAAGCTTTAGACAAGATAGAGGAAGAGCAAAACAAAAGTAAGACCAC
CGCACAGCAAGCGGCCGCTGATCTTCAGACCTGGAGGAGGAGATATGAGGGACAATTGGAGAAGTGAATT
ATATAAATATAAAGTAGTAAAAATTGAACCATTAGGAGTAGCACCCACCAAGGCAAAGAGAAGAGTGGTG
CAGAGAGAAAAAAGAGCAGTGGGAATAGGAGCTTTGTTCCTTGGGTTCTTGGGAGCAGCAGGAAGCACTA
TGGGCGCAGCGTCAATGACGCTGACGGTACAGGCCAGACAATTATTGTCTGGTATAGTGCAGCAGCAGAA
CAATTTGCTGAGGGCTATTGAGGCGCAACAGCATCTGTTGCAACTCACAGTCTGGGGCATCAAGCAGCTC
CAGGCAAGAATCCTGGCTGTGGAAAGATACCTAAAGGATCAACAGCTCCTGGGGATTTGGGGTTGCTCTG
GAAAACTCATTTGCACCACTGCTGTGCCTTGGAATGCTAGTTGGAGTAATAAATCTCTGGAACAGATTTG
GAATCACACGACCTGGATGGAGTGGGACAGAGAAATTAACAATTACACAAGCTTAATACACTCCTTAATT
GAAGAATCGCAAAACCAGCAAGAAAAGAATGAACAAGAATTATTGGAATTAGATAAATGGGCAAGTTTGT
GGAATTGGTTTAACATAACAAATTGGCTGTGGTATATAAAATTATTCATAATGATAGTAGGAGGCTTGGT
AGGTTTAAGAATAGTTTTTGCTGTACTTTCTATAGTGAATAGAGTTAGGCAGGGATATTCACCATTATCG
TTTCAGACCCACCTCCCAACCCCGAGGGGACCCAGAGAGGGCCTATTTCCCATGATTCCTTCATATTTGC
ATATACGATACAAGGCTGTTAGAGAGATAATTAGAATTAATTTGACTGTAAACACAAAGATATTAGTACA
AAATACGTGACGTAGAAAGTAATAATTTCTTGGGTAGTTTGCAGTTTTAAAATTATGTTTTAAAATGGAC
TATCATATGCTTACCGTAACTTGAAAGTATTTCGATTTCTTGGCTTTATATATCTTGTGGAAAGGACGAA
ACACCGTGTTGAAGGGTGTACACATGGTTTTAGAGCTAGAAATAGCAAGTTAAAATAAGGCTAGTCCGTT
ATCAACTTGAAAAAGTGGCACCGAGTCGGTGCTTTTTTGAATTCCTGCAGTATTTAGCATGCCCCACCCA
TCTGCAAGGCATTCTGGATAGTGTCAAAACAGCCGGAAATCAAGTCCGTTTATCTCAAACTTTAGCATTT
TGGGAATAAATGATATTTGCTATGCTGGTTAAATTAGATTTTAGTTAAATTTCCTGCTGAAGCTCTAGTA
CGATAAGCAACTTGACCTAAGTGTAAAGTTGAGACTTCCTTCAGGTTTATATAGCTTGTGCGCCGCTTGG
GTACCTCGTTGTCTTGTTATGACCACAGGTTTTAGAGCTAGAAATAGCAAGTTAAAATAAGGCTAGTCCG
TTATCAACTTGAAAAAGTGGCACCGAGTCGGTGCTTTTTTGAATTCTAGATCTTGAGACAAATGGCAGTA
TTCATCCACAATTTTAAAAGAAAAGGGGGGATTGGGGGGTACAGTGCAGGGGAAAGAATAGTAGACATAA
TAGCAACAGACATACAAACTAAAGAATTACAAAAACAAATTACAAAAATTCAAAATTTTCGGGTTTATTA
CAGGGACAGCAGAGATCCACTTTGGCGCCGGCTCGAGTGGCTCCGGTGCCCGTCAGTGGGCAGAGCGCAC
ATCGCCCACAGTCCCCGAGAAGTTGGGGGGAGGGGTCGGCAATTGAACCGGTGCCTAGAGAAGGTGGCGC
GGGGTAAACTGGGAAAGTGATGTCGTGTACTGGCTCCGCCTTTTTCCCGAGGGTGGGGGAGAACCGTATA
TAAGTGCAGTAGTCGCCGTGAACGTTCTTTTTCGCAACGGGTTTGCCGCCAGAACACAGGTGTCGTGACG
CGGGATCCGCCACCATGGATTACAAAGACGATGACGATAAGATGGCCCCAAAGAAGAAGCGGAAGGTCGG
TATCCACGGAGTCCCAGCAGCCGACAAGAAGTACAGCATCGGCCTGGACATCGGCACCAACTCTGTGGGC
TGGGCCGTGATCACCGACGAGTACAAGGTGCCCAGCAAGAAATTCAAGGTGCTGGGCAACACCGACCGGC
ACAGCATCAAGAAGAACCTGATCGGAGCCCTGCTGTTCGACAGCGGCGAAACAGCCGAGGCCACCCGGCT
GAAGAGAACCGCCAGAAGAAGATACACCAGACGGAAGAACCGGATCTGCTATCTGCAAGAGATCTTCAGC
AACGAGATGGCCAAGGTGGACGACAGCTTCTTCCACAGACTGGAAGAGTCCTTCCTGGTGGAAGAGGATA
AGAAGCACGAGCGGCACCCCATCTTCGGCAACATCGTGGACGAGGTGGCCTACCACGAGAAGTACCCCAC
CATCTACCACCTGAGAAAGAAACTGGTGGACAGCACCGACAAGGCCGACCTGCGGCTGATCTATCTGGCC
CTGGCCCACATGATCAAGTTCCGGGGCCACTTCCTGATCGAGGGCGACCTGAACCCCGACAACAGCGACG
TGGACAAGCTGTTCATCCAGCTGGTGCAGACCTACAACCAGCTGTTCGAGGAAAACCCCATCAACGCCAG
CGGCGTGGACGCCAAGGCCATCCTGTCTGCCAGACTGAGCAAGAGCAGACGGCTGGAAAATCTGATCGCC
CAGCTGCCCGGCGAGAAGAAGAATGGCCTGTTCGGAAACCTGATTGCCCTGAGCCTGGGCCTGACCCCCA
ACTTCAAGAGCAACTTCGACCTGGCCGAGGATGCCAAACTGCAGCTGAGCAAGGACACCTACGACGACGA
CCTGGACAACCTGCTGGCCCAGATCGGCGACCAGTACGCCGACCTGTTTCTGGCCGCCAAGAACCTGTCC
GACGCCATCCTGCTGAGCGACATCCTGAGAGTGAACACCGAGATCACCAAGGCCCCCCTGAGCGCCTCTA
TGATCAAGAGATACGACGAGCACCACCAGGACCTGACCCTGCTGAAAGCTCTCGTGCGGCAGCAGCTGCC
TGAGAAGTACAAAGAGATTTTCTTCGACCAGAGCAAGAACGGCTACGCCGGCTACATTGACGGCGGAGCC
AGCCAGGAAGAGTTCTACAAGTTCATCAAGCCCATCCTGGAAAAGATGGACGGCACCGAGGAACTGCTCG
TGAAGCTGAACAGAGAGGACCTGCTGCGGAAGCAGCGGACCTTCGACAACGGCAGCATCCCCCACCAGAT
CCACCTGGGAGAGCTGCACGCCATTCTGCGGCGGCAGGAAGATTTTTACCCATTCCTGAAGGACAACCGG
GAAAAGATCGAGAAGATCCTGACCTTCCGCATCCCCTACTACGTGGGCCCTCTGGCCAGGGGAAACAGCA
GATTCGCCTGGATGACCAGAAAGAGCGAGGAAACCATCACCCCCTGGAACTTCGAGGAAGTGGTGGACAA
GGGCGCTTCCGCCCAGAGCTTCATCGAGCGGATGACCAACTTCGATAAGAACCTGCCCAACGAGAAGGTG
CTGCCCAAGCACAGCCTGCTGTACGAGTACTTCACCGTGTATAACGAGCTGACCAAAGTGAAATACGTGA
CCGAGGGAATGAGAAAGCCCGCCTTCCTGAGCGGCGAGCAGAAAAAGGCCATCGTGGACCTGCTGTTCAA
GACCAACCGGAAAGTGACCGTGAAGCAGCTGAAAGAGGACTACTTCAAGAAAATCGAGTGCTTCGACTCC
GTGGAAATCTCCGGCGTGGAAGATCGGTTCAACGCCTCCCTGGGCACATACCACGATCTGCTGAAAATTA
TCAAGGACAAGGACTTCCTGGACAATGAGGAAAACGAGGACATTCTGGAAGATATCGTGCTGACCCTGAC
ACTGTTTGAGGACAGAGAGATGATCGAGGAACGGCTGAAAACCTATGCCCACCTGTTCGACGACAAAGTG
ATGAAGCAGCTGAAGCGGCGGAGATACACCGGCTGGGGCAGGCTGAGCCGGAAGCTGATCAACGGCATCC
GGGACAAGCAGTCCGGCAAGACAATCCTGGATTTCCTGAAGTCCGACGGCTTCGCCAACAGAAACTTCAT
GCAGCTGATCCACGACGACAGCCTGACCTTTAAAGAGGACATCCAGAAAGCCCAGGTGTCCGGCCAGGGC
GATAGCCTGCACGAGCACATTGCCAATCTGGCCGGCAGCCCCGCCATTAAGAAGGGCATCCTGCAGACAG
TGAAGGTGGTGGACGAGCTCGTGAAAGTGATGGGCCGGCACAAGCCCGAGAACATCGTGATCGAAATGGC
CAGAGAGAACCAGACCACCCAGAAGGGACAGAAGAACAGCCGCGAGAGAATGAAGCGGATCGAAGAGGGC
ATCAAAGAGCTGGGCAGCCAGATCCTGAAAGAACACCCCGTGGAAAACACCCAGCTGCAGAACGAGAAGC
TGTACCTGTACTACCTGCAGAATGGGCGGGATATGTACGTGGACCAGGAACTGGACATCAACCGGCTGTC
CGACTACGATGTGGACCATATCGTGCCTCAGAGCTTTCTGAAGGACGACTCCATCGACAACAAGGTGCTG
ACCAGAAGCGACAAGAACCGGGGCAAGAGCGACAACGTGCCCTCCGAAGAGGTCGTGAAGAAGATGAAGA
ACTACTGGCGGCAGCTGCTGAACGCCAAGCTGATTACCCAGAGAAAGTTCGACAATCTGACCAAGGCCGA
GAGAGGCGGCCTGAGCGAACTGGATAAGGCCGGCTTCATCAAGAGACAGCTGGTGGAAACCCGGCAGATC
ACAAAGCACGTGGCACAGATCCTGGACTCCCGGATGAACACTAAGTACGACGAGAATGACAAGCTGATCC
GGGAAGTGAAAGTGATCACCCTGAAGTCCAAGCTGGTGTCCGATTTCCGGAAGGATTTCCAGTTTTACAA
AGTGCGCGAGATCAACAACTACCACCACGCCCACGACGCCTACCTGAACGCCGTCGTGGGAACCGCCCTG
ATCAAAAAGTACCCTAAGCTGGAAAGCGAGTTCGTGTACGGCGACTACAAGGTGTACGACGTGCGGAAGA
TGATCGCCAAGAGCGAGCAGGAAATCGGCAAGGCTACCGCCAAGTACTTCTTCTACAGCAACATCATGAA
CTTTTTCAAGACCGAGATTACCCTGGCCAACGGCGAGATCCGGAAGCGGCCTCTGATCGAGACAAACGGC
GAAACCGGGGAGATCGTGTGGGATAAGGGCCGGGATTTTGCCACCGTGCGGAAAGTGCTGAGCATGCCCC
AAGTGAATATCGTGAAAAAGACCGAGGTGCAGACAGGCGGCTTCAGCAAAGAGTCTATCCTGCCCAAGAG
GAACAGCGATAAGCTGATCGCCAGAAAGAAGGACTGGGACCCTAAGAAGTACGGCGGCTTCGACAGCCCC
ACCGTGGCCTATTCTGTGCTGGTGGTGGCCAAAGTGGAAAAGGGCAAGTCCAAGAAACTGAAGAGTGTGA
AAGAGCTGCTGGGGATCACCATCATGGAAAGAAGCAGCTTCGAGAAGAATCCCATCGACTTTCTGGAAGC
CAAGGGCTACAAAGAAGTGAAAAAGGACCTGATCATCAAGCTGCCTAAGTACTCCCTGTTCGAGCTGGAA
AACGGCCGGAAGAGAATGCTGGCCTCTGCCGGCGAACTGCAGAAGGGAAACGAACTGGCCCTGCCCTCCA
AATATGTGAACTTCCTGTACCTGGCCAGCCACTATGAGAAGCTGAAGGGCTCCCCCGAGGATAATGAGCA
GAAACAGCTGTTTGTGGAACAGCACAAGCACTACCTGGACGAGATCATCGAGCAGATCAGCGAGTTCTCC
AAGAGAGTGATCCTGGCCGACGCTAATCTGGACAAAGTGCTGTCCGCCTACAACAAGCACCGGGATAAGC
CCATCAGAGAGCAGGCCGAGAATATCATCCACCTGTTTACCCTGACCAATCTGGGAGCCCCTGCCGCCTT
CAAGTACTTTGACACCACCATCGACCGGAAGAGGTACACCAGCACCAAAGAGGTGCTGGACGCCACCCTG
ATCCACCAGAGCATCACCGGCCTGTACGAGACACGGATCGACCTGTCTCAGCTGGGAGGCGACAAGCGTC
CTGCTGCTACTAAGAAAGCTGGTCAAGCTAAGAAAAAGAAAGCTAGCGGCAGCGGCGCCACCAACTTCAG
CCTGCTGAAGCAGGCCGGCGACGTGGAGGAGAACCCCGGCCCCATGGCCAAGCCTTTGTCTCAAGAAGAA
TCCACCCTCATTGAAAGAGCAACGGCTACAATCAACAGCATCCCCATCTCTGAAGACTACAGCGTCGCCA
GCGCAGCTCTCTCTAGCGACGGCCGCATCTTCACTGGTGTCAATGTATATCATTTTACTGGGGGACCTTG
TGCAGAACTCGTGGTGCTGGGCACTGCTGCTGCTGCGGCAGCTGGCAACCTGACTTGTATCGTCGCGATC
GGAAATGAGAACAGGGGCATCTTGAGCCCCTGCGGACGGTGCCGACAGGTGCTTCTCGATCTGCATCCTG
GGATCAAAGCCATAGTGAAGGACAGTGATGGACAGCCGACGGCAGTTGGGATTCGTGAATTGCTGCCCTC
TGGTTATGTGTGGGAGGGCTAAACGCGTTAAGTCGACAATCAACCTCTGGATTACAAAATTTGTGAAAGA
TTGACTGGTATTCTTAACTATGTTGCTCCTTTTACGCTATGTGGATACGCTGCTTTAATGCCTTTGTATC
ATGCTATTGCTTCCCGTATGGCTTTCATTTTCTCCTCCTTGTATAAATCCTGGTTGCTGTCTCTTTATGA
GGAGTTGTGGCCCGTTGTCAGGCAACGTGGCGTGGTGTGCACTGTGTTTGCTGACGCAACCCCCACTGGT
TGGGGCATTGCCACCACCTGTCAGCTCCTTTCCGGGACTTTCGCTTTCCCCCTCCCTATTGCCACGGCGG
AACTCATCGCCGCCTGCCTTGCCCGCTGCTGGACAGGGGCTCGGCTGTTGGGCACTGACAATTCCGTGGT
GTTGTCGGGGAAATCATCGTCCTTTCCTTGGCTGCTCGCCTGTGTTGCCACCTGGATTCTGCGCGGGACG
TCCTTCTGCTACGTCCCTTCGGCCCTCAATCCAGCGGACCTTCCTTCCCGCGGCCTGCTGCCGGCTCTGC
GGCCTCTTCCGCGTCTTCGCCTTCGCCCTCAGACGAGTCGGATCTCCCTTTGGGCCGCCTCCCCGCGTCG
ACTTTAAGACCAATGACTTACAAGGCAGCTGTAGATCTTAGCCACTTTTTAAAAGAAAAGGGGGGACTGG
AAGGGCTAATTCACTCCCAACGAAGACAAGATCTGCTTTTTGCTTGTACTGGGTCTCTCTGGTTAGACCA
GATCTGAGCCTGGGAGCTCTCTGGCTAACTAGGGAACCCACTGCTTAAGCCTCAATAAAGCTTGCCTTGA
GTGCTTCAAGTAGTGTGTGCCCGTCTGTTGTGTGACTCTGGTAACTAGAGATCCCTCAGACCCTTTTAGT
CAGTGTGGAAAATCTCTAGCAGTACGTATAGTAGTTCATGTCATCTTATTATTCAGTATTTATAACTTGC
AAAGAAATGAATATCAGAGAGTGAGAGGAACTTGTTTATTGCAGCTTATAATGGTTACAAATAAAGCAAT
AGCATCACAAATTTCACAAATAAAGCATTTTTTTCACTGCATTCTAGTTGTGGTTTGTCCAAACTCATCA
ATGTATCTTATCATGTCTGGCTCTAGCTATCCCGCCCCTAACTCCGCCCATCCCGCCCCTAACTCCGCCC
AGTTCCGCCCATTCTCCGCCCCATGGCTGACTAATTTTTTTTATTTATGCAGAGGCCGAGGCCGCCTCGG
CCTCTGAGCTATTCCAGAAGTAGTGAGGAGGCTTTTTTGGAGGCCTAGGGACGTACCCAATTCGCCCTAT
AGTGAGTCGTATTACGCGCGCTCACTGGCCGTCGTTTTACAACGTCGTGACTGGGAAAACCCTGGCGTTA
CCCAACTTAATCGCCTTGCAGCACATCCCCCTTTCGCCAGCTGGCGTAATAGCGAAGAGGCCCGCACCGA
TCGCCCTTCCCAACAGTTGCGCAGCCTGAATGGCGAATGGG
[124 nt withheld, positions 9072-9195]
C
[91 nt withheld, positions 9197-9287]
A
[49 nt withheld, positions 9289-9337]
CCTTTGACGTTGGAGTCCACGTTCTTT
[37 nt withheld, positions 9365-9401]
ACCCTATCTCGGTCTATTCTTTTGATTTATAAGGGATTTTGCCGATTTCGGCCTATTGGTTAAAAAATGA
GCTGATTTAACAAAAATTTAACGCGAATTTTAACAAAATATTAACGCTTACAATTTAGGTGGCACTTTTC
GGGGAAATGTGCGCGGAACCCCTATTTGTTTATTTTTCTAAATACATTCAAATATGTATCCGCTCATGAG
ACAATAACCCTGATAAATGCTTCAATAATATTGAAAAAGGAAGAGTATGAGTATTCAACATTTCCGTGTC
GCCCTTATTCCCTTTTTTGCGGCATTTTGCCTTCCTGTTTTTGCTCACCCAGAAACGCTGGTGAAAGTAA
AAGATGCTGAAGATCAGTTGGGTGCACGAGTGGGTTACATCGAACTGGATCTCAACAGCGGTAAGATCCT
TGAGAGTTTTCGCCCCGAAGAACGTTTTCCAATGATGAGCACTTTTAAAGTTCTGCTATGTGGCGCGGTA
TTATCCCGTATTGACGCCGGGCAAGAGCAACTCGGTCGCCGCATACACTATTCTCAGAATGACTTGGTTG
AGTACTCACCAGTCACAGAAAAGCATCTTACGGATGGCATGACAGTAAGAGAATTATGCAGTGCTGCCAT
AACCATGAGTGATAACACTGCGGCCAACTTACTTCTGACAACGATCGGAGGACCGAAGGAGCTAACCGCT
TTTTTGCACAACATGGGGGATCATGTAACTCGCCTTGATCGTTGGGAACCGGAGCTGAATGAAGCCATAC
CAAACGACGAGCGTGACACCACGATGCCTGTAGCAATGGCAACAACGTTGCGCAAACTATTAACTGGCGA
ACTACTTACTCTAGCTTCCCGGCAACAATTAATAGACTGGATGGAGGCGGATAAAGTTGCAGGACCACTT
CTGCGCTCGGCCCTTCCGGCTGGCTGGTTTATTGCTGATAAATCTGGAGCCGGTGAGCGTGGGTCTCGCG
GTATCATTGCAGCACTGGGGCCAGATGGTAAGCCCTCCCGTATCGTAGTTATCTACACGACGGGGAGTCA
GGCAACTATGGATGAACGAAATAGACAGATCGCTGAGATAGGTGCCTCACTGATTAAGCATTGGTAACTG
TCAGACCAAGTTTACTCATATATACTTTAGATTGATTTAAAACTTCATTTTTAATTTAAAAGGATCTAGG
TGAAGATCCTTTTTGATAATCTCATGACCAAAATCCCTTAACGTGAGTTTTCGTTCCACTGAGCGTCAGA
CCCCGTAGAAAAGATCAAAGGATCTTCTTGAGATCCTTTTTTTCTGCGCGTAATCTGCTGCTTGCAAACA
AAAAAACCACCGCTACCAGCGGTGGTTTGTTTGCCGGATCAAGAGCTACCAACTCTTTTTCCGAAGGTAA
CTGGCTTCAGCAGAGCGCAGATACCAAATACTGTTCTTCTAGTGTAGCCGTAGTTAGGCCACCACTTCAA
GAACTCTGTAGCACCGCCTACATACCTCGCTCTGCTAATCCTGTTACCAGTGGCTGCTGCCAGTGGCGAT
AAGTCGTGTCTTACCGGGTTGGACTCAAGACGATAGTTACCGGATAAGGCGCAGCGGTCGGGCTGAACGG
GGGGTTCGTGCACACAGCCCAGCTTGGAGCGAACGACCTACACCGAACTGAGATACCTACAGCGTGAGCT
ATGAGAAAGCGCCACGCTTCCCGAAGGGAGAAAGGCGGACAGGTATCCGGTAAGCGGCAGGGTCGGAACA
GGAGAGCGCACGAGGGAGCTTCCAGGGGGAAACGCCTGGTATCTTTATAGTCCTGTCGGGTTTCGCCACC
TCTGACTTGAGCGTCGATTTTTGTGATGCTCGTCAGGGGGGCGGAGCCTATGGAAAAACGCCAGCAACGC
GGCCTTTTTACGGTTCCTGGCCTTTTGCTGGCCTTTTGCTCACATGTTCTTTCCTGCGTTATCCCCTGAT
TCTGTGGATAACCGTATTACCGCCTTTGAGTGAGCTGATACCGCTCGCCGCAGCCGAACGACCGAGCGCA
GCGAGTCAGTGAGCGAGGAAGCGGAAGAGCGCCCAATACGCAAACCGCCTCTCCCCGCGCGTTGGCCGAT
TCATTAATGCAGCTGGCACGACAGGTTTCCCGACTGGAAAGCGGGCAGTGAGCGCAACGCAATTAATGTG
AGTTAGCTCACTCATTAGGCACCCCAGGCTTTACACTTTATGCTTCCGGCTCGTATGTTGTGTGGAATTG
TGAGCGGATAACAATTTCACACAGGAAACAGCTATGACCATGATTACGCCAAGCGCGCAATTAACCCTCA
CTAAAGGGAACAAAAGCTGGAGCTGCAAGC
